>Addgene plasmid #196986 | pSECRETS-A | addgene full sequence | sequence record 396953 | Addgene NGS Result
GGTCTGTATTTCCCAGAACCTTGAACTTTTTAGACGGAACCTTATATTCATCAGTGATCACCGCCCATCC
GACGCTATTTGTGCCGATATCTAAGCCTATTGAGTATTTCTTATCCATGGTTCGGATCCCTACCTTTCTC
TTCTTTTTTGGAGGCAATTCGGCGTAGTCGGGCACGTCGTAGGGGTACACCATGGTGGCAAGCTTGGGTC
TCCCTGGTCAGTGCGTCCTGCTGATGTGCTCAGTATCTCTATCACTGATAGGGATGTCAATCTCTATCAC
TGATAGGGAAATTTCGATAAGCCAGTAAGCAGTGGGTTCTCTAGTTAGCCAGAGGACGTCAGGTGGCACT
TTTCGGGGAAATGTGCGCGGAACCCCTATTTGTTTATTTTTCTAAATACATTCAAATATGTATCCGCTCA
TGAGACAATAACCCTGATAAATGCTTCAATAATATTGAAAAAGGAAGAGTATGTCTCGTTTAGATAAAAG
TAAAGTGATTAACAGCGCATTAGAGCTGCTTAATGAGGTCGGAATCGAAGGTTTAACAACCCGTAAACTC
GCCCAGAAGCTAGGTGTAGAGCAGCCTACATTGTATTGGCATGTAAAAAATAAGCGGGCTTTGCTCGACG
CCTTAGCCATTGAGATGTTAGATAGGCACCATACTCACTTTTGCCCTTTAGAAGGGGAAAGCTGGCAAGA
TTTTTTACGTAATAACGCTAAAAGTTTTAGATGTGCTTTACTAAGTCATCGCGATGGAGCAAAAGTACAT
TTAGGTACACGGCCTACAGAAAAACAGTATGAAACTCTCGAAAATCAATTAGCCTTTTTATGCCAACAAG
GTTTTTCACTAGAGAATGCATTATATGCACTCAGCGCTGTGGGGCATTTTACTTTAGGTTGCGTATTGGA
AGATCAAGAGCATCAAGTCGCTAAAGAAGAAAGGGAAACACCTACTACTGATAGTATGCCGCCATTATTA
CGACAAGCTATCGAATTATTTGATCACCAAGGTGCAGAGCCAGCCTTCTTATTCGGCCTTGAATTGATCA
TATGCGGATTAGAAAAACAACTTAAATGTGAAAGTGGGTCTTAAGACGTCGATATCTGGCGAAAATGAGA
CGTTGATCGGCACGTAAGAGGTTCCAACTTTCACCATAATGAAATAAGATCACTACCGGGCGTATTTTTT
GAGTTATCGAGATTTTCAGGAGCTAAGGAAGCTAAAATGGAGAAAAAAATCACTGGATATACCACCGTTG
ATATATCCCAATGGCATCGTAAAGAACATTTTGAGGCATTTCAGTCAGTTGCTCAATGTACCTATAACCA
GACCGTTCAGCTGGATATTACGGCCTTTTTAAAGACCGTAAAGAAAAATAAGCACAAGTTTTATCCGGCC
TTTATTCACATTCTTGCCCGCCTGATGAATGCTCATCCGGAATTTCGTATGGCAATGAAAGACGGTGAGC
TGGTGATATGGGATAGTGTTCACCCTTGTTACACCGTTTTCCATGAGCAAACTGAAACGTTTTCATCGCT
CTGGAGTGAATACCACGACGATTTCCGGCAGTTTCTACACATATATTCGCAAGATGTGGCGTGTTACGGT
GAAAACCTGGCCTATTTCCCTAAAGGGTTTATTGAGAATATGTTTTTCGTCTCAGCCAATCCCTGGGTGA
GTTTCACCAGTTTTGATTTAAACGTGGCCAATATGGACAACTTCTTCGCCCCCGTTTTCACCATGGGCAA
ATATTATACGCAAGGCGACAAGGTGCTGATGCCGCTGGCGATTCAGGTTCATCATGCCGTTTGTGATGGC
TTCCATGTCGGCAGAATGCTTAATGAATTACAACAGTACTGCGATGAGTGGCAGGGCGGGGCGTAATTTG
ATATCGAGCTCGCTTGGACTCCTGTTGATAGATCCAGTAATGACCTCAGAACTCCATCTGGATTTGTTCA
GAACGCTCGGTTGCCGCCGGGCGTTTTTTATTGGTGAGAATCCAAGCACTAGTAACAACTTATATCGTAT
GGGGCTGACTTCAGGTGCTACATTTGAAGAGATAAATTGCACTGAAATCTAGAAATATTTTATCTGATTA
ATAAGATGATCTTCTTGAGATCGTTTTGGTCTGCGCGTAATCTCTTGCTCTGAAAACGAAAAAACCGCCT
TGCAGGGCGGTTTTTCGAAGGTTCTCTGAGCTACCAACTCTTTGAACCGAGGTAACTGGCTTGGAGGAGC
GCAGTCACCAAAACTTGTCCTTTCAGTTTAGCCTTAACCGGCGCATGACTTCAAGACTAACTCCTCTAAA
TCAATTACCAGTGGCTGCTGCCAGTGGTGCTTTTGCATGTCTTTCCGGGTTGGACTCAAGACGATAGTTA
CCGGATAAGGCGCAGCGGTCGGACTGAACGGGGGGTTCGTGCATACAGTCCAGCTTGGAGCGAACTGCCT
ACCCGGAACTGAGTGTCAGGCGTGGAATGAGACAAACGCGGCCATAACAGCGGAATGACACCGGTAAACC
GAAAGGCAGGAACAGGAGAGCGCACGAGGGAGCCGCCAGGGGGAAACGCCTGGTATCTTTATAGTCCTGT
CGGGTTTCGCCACCACTGATTTGAGCGTCAGATTTCGTGATGCTTGTCAGGGGGGCGGAGCCTATGGAAA
AACGGCTTTGCCGCGGCCCTCTCACTTCCCTGTTAAGTATCTTCCTGGCATCTTCCAGGAAATCTCCGCC
CCGTTCGTAAGCCATTTCCGCTCGCCGCAGTCGAACGACCGAGCGTAGCGAGTCAGTGAGCGAGGAAGCG
GAATATATCCCTAGGTATAAACGCAGAAAGGCCCACCCGAAGGTGAGCCAGTGTGACTCTAGTAGAGAGC
GTTCACCGACAAACAACAGATAAAACGAAAGGCCCAGTCTTTCGACTGAGCCTTTCGTTTTATTTGATGC
CTGGAGATCCTTACTCGAGTTAGTCACCTCCTAGCTGACTCAAATCAATGCGTGTTTCATAAAGACCAGT
GATGGATTGATGGATAAGAGTGGCATCTAAAACTTCTTTTGTAGACGTATATCGTTTACGATCAATTGTT
GTATCAAAATATTTAAAAGCAGCGGGAGCTCCAAGATTCGTCAACGTAAATAAATGAATAATATTTTCTG
CTTGTTCACGTATTGGTTTGTCTCTATGTTTGTTATATGCACTAAGAACTTTATCTAAATTGGCATCTGC
TAAAATAACACGCTTAGAAAATTCACTGATTTGCTCAATAATCTCATCTAAATAATGCTTATGCTGCTCC
ACAAACAATTGTTTTTGTTCGTTATCTTCTGGACTACCCTTCAACTTTTCATAATGACTAGCTAAATATA
AAAAATTCACATATTTGCTTGGCAGAGCCAGCTCATTTCCTTTTTGTAATTCTCCGGCACTAGCCAGCAT
CCGTTTACGACCGTTTTCTAACTCAAAAAGACTATATTTAGGTAGTTTAATGATTAAGTCTTTTTTAACT
TCCTTATATCCTTTAGCTTCTAAAAAGTCAATCGGATTTTTTTCAAAGGAACTTCTTTCCATAATTGTGA
TCCCTAGTAACTCTTTAACGGATTTTAACTTCTTCGATTTCCCTTTTTCCACCTTAGCAACCACTAGGAC
TGAATAAGCTACCGTTGGACTATCAAAACCACCATATTTTTTTGGATCCCAGTCTTTTTTACGAGCAATA
AGCTTGTCCGAATTTCTTTTTGGTAAAATTGACTCCTTGGAGAATCCGCCTGTCTGTACTTCTGTTTTCT
TGACAATATTGACTTGGGGCATGGACAATACTTTGCGCACTGTGGCAAAATCTCGCCCTTTATCCCAGAC
AATTTCTCCAGTTTCCCCATTAGTTTCGATTAGAGGGCGTTTGCGAATCTCTCCATTTGCAAGTGTAATT
TCTGTTTTGAAGAAGTTCATGATATTAGAGTAAAAGAAATATTTTGCGGTTGCTTTGCCTATTTCTTGCT
CAGACTTAGCAATCATTTTACGAACATCATAAACTTTATAATCACCATAGACAAACTCCGATTCAAGTTT
TGGATATTTCTTAATCAAAGCAGTTCCAACGACGGCATTTAGATACGCATCATGGGCATGATGGTAATTG
TTAATCTCACGTACTTTATAGAATTGGAAATCTTTTCGGAAGTCAGAAACTAATTTAGATTTTAAGGTAA
TCACTTTAACCTCTCGAATAAGTTTATCATTTTCATCGTATTTAGTATTCATGCGACTATCCAAAATTTG
TGCCACATGCTTAGTGATTTGGCGAGTTTCAACCAATTGGCGTTTGATAAAACCAGCTTTATCAAGTTCA
CTCAAACCTCCACGTTCAGCTTTCGTTAAATTATCAAACTTACGTTGAGTGATTAACTTGGCGTTTAGAA
GTTGTCTCCAATAGTTTTTCATCTTTTTGACTACTTCTTCACTTGGAACGTTATCCGATTTACCACGATT
TTTATCAGAACGCGTTAAGACCTTATTGTCTATTGAATCGTCTTTAAGGAAACTTTGTGGAACAATGTGA
TCGACATCATAATCACTTAAACGATTAATATCTAATTCTTGGTCCACATACATGTCTCTTCCATTTTGGA
GATAATAGAGATAGAGCTTTTCATTTTGCAATTGAGTATTTTCAACAGGATGCTCTTTAAGAATCTGACT
TCCTAATTCTTTGATACCTTCTTCGATTCGTTTCATACGCTCTCGCGAATTTTTCTGGCCCTTTTGAGTT
GTCTGATTTTCACGTGCCATTTCAATAACGATATTTTCTGGCTTATGCCGCCCCATTACTTTGACCAATT
CATCAACAACTTTTACAGTCTGTAAAATACCTTTTTTAATAGCAGGGCTACCAGCTAAATTTGCAATATG
TTCATGTAAACTATCGCCTTGTCCAGACACTTGTGCTTTTTGAATGTCTTCTTTAAATGTCAAACTATCA
TCATGGATCAGCTGCATAAAATTGCGATTGGCAAAACCATCTGATTTCAAAAAATCTAATATTGTTTTGC
CAGATTGCTTATCCCTAATACCATTAATCAATTTTCGAGACAAACGTCCCCAACCAGTATAACGGCGACG
TTTAAGCTGTTTCATCACCTTATCATCAAAGAGGTGAGCATATGTTTTAAGTCTTTCCTCAATCATCTCC
CTATCTTCAAATAAGGTCAATGTTAAAACAATATCCTCTAAGATATCTTCATTTTCTTCATTATCCAAAA
AATCTTTATCTTTAATAATTTTTAGCAAATCATGGTAGGTACCTAATGAAGCATTAAATCTATCTTCAAC
TCCTGAAATTTCAACACTATCAAAACATTCTATTTTTTTGAAATAATCTTCTTTTAATTGCTTAACGGTT
ACTTTTCGATTTGTTTTGAAGAGTAAATCAACAATGGCTTTCTTCTGTTCACCTGAAAGAAATGCTGGTT
TTCGCATTCCTTCAGTAACATATTTGACCTTTGTCAATTCGTTATAAACCGTAAAATACTCATAAAGCAA
ACTATGTTTTGGTAGTACTTTTTCATTTGGAAGATTTTTATCAAAGTTTGTCATGCGTTCAATAAATGAT
TGAGCTGAAGCACCTTTATCGACAACTTCTTCAAAATTCCATGGGGTAATTGTTTCTTCAGACTTCCGAG
TCATCCATGCAAAACGACTATTGCCACGCGCCAATGGACCAACATAATAAGGAATTCGAAAAGTCAAGAT
TTTTTCAATCTTCTCACGATTGTCTTTTAAAAATGGATAAAAGTCTTCTTGTCTTCTCAAAATAGCATGC
AGCTCACCCAAGTGAATTTGATGGGGAATAGAGCCGTTGTCAAAGGTCCGTTGCTTGCGCAGCAAATCTT
CACGATTTAGTTTCACCAATAATTCCTCAGTACCATCCATTTTTTCTAAAATTGGTTTGATAAATTTATA
AAATTCTTCTTGGCTAGCTCCCCCATCAATATAACCTGCATATCCGTTTTTTGATTGATCAAAAAAGATT
TCTTTATACTTTTCTGGAAGTTGTTGTCGAACTAAAGCTTTTAAAAGAGTCAAGTCTTGATGATGTTCAT
CGTAGCGTTTAATCATTGAAGCTGATAGGGGAGCCTTAGTTATTTCAGTATTTACTCTTAGGATATCTGA
AAGTAAAATAGCATCTGATAAATTCTTAGCTGCCAAAAACAAATCAGCATATTGATCTCCAATTTGCGCC
AATAAATTATCTAAATCATCATCGTAAGTATCTTTTGAAAGCTGTAATTTAGCATCTTCTGCCAAATCAA
AATTTGATTTAAAATTAGGGGTCAAACCCAATGACAAAGCAATGAGATTCCCAAATAAGCCATTTTTCTT
CTCACCGGGGAGCTGAGCAATGAGATTTTCTAATCGTCTTGATTTACTCAATCGTGCAGAAAGAATCGCT
TTAGCATCTACTCCACTTGCGTTAATAGGGTTTTCTTCAAATAATTGATTGTAGGTTTGTACCAACTGGA
TAAATAGTTTGTCCACATCACTATTATCAGGATTTAAATCTCCCTCAATCAAAAAATGACCACGAAACTT
AATCATATGCGCTAAGGCCAAATAGATTAAGCGCAAATCCGCTTTATCAGTAGAATCTACCAATTTTTTT
CGCAGATGATAGATAGTTGGATATTTCTCATGATAAGCAACTTCATCTACTATATTTCCAAAAATAGGAT
GACGTTCATGCTTCTTGTCTTCTTCCACCAAAAAAGACTCTTCAAGTCGATGAAAGAAACTATCATCTAC
TTTCGCCATCTCATTTGAAAAAATCTCCTGTAGATAACAAATACGATTCTTCCGACGTGTATACCTTCTA
CGAGCTGTCCGTTTGAGACGAGTCGCTTCCGCTGTCTCTCCACTGTCAAATAAAAGAGCCCCTATAAGAT
TTTTTTTGATACTGTGGC
Features (pLannotate 1.2.2; 13 found; start..end, strand, type, name):
    131..151     -  CDS            SV40 NLS: nuclear localization signal of SV40 (simian virus 40) large T antigen
    216..289     -  promoter       PLtetO-1 promoter: modified phage lambda PL promoter with tet operator sites (Lutz and Bujard, 1997)
    306..334     -  LTR            5' LTR (truncated) (fragment): truncated 5' long terminal repeat (LTR) from HIV-1
    366..470     +  promoter       AmpR promoter: bla
    471..1091    +  CDS            tetR: TETR2_ECOLX - Experimental evidence at protein level: Swiss-Prot protein existence level 1. TetR is the repressor of the tetracycline resistance element; its N-terminal region forms a helix-turn-helix structure and binds DNA. Binding of tetracycline to TetR reduces the repressor affinity for the tetracycline resistance gene (tetA) promoter operator sites. From Escherichia coli.
   1124..1226    +  promoter       cat promoter: promoter of the E. coli cat gene encoding chloramphenicol acetyltransferase
   1227..1883    +  CDS            cat: CAT_ECOLX - Experimental evidence at protein level: Swiss-Prot protein existence level 1. This enzyme is an effector of chloramphenicol resistance in bacteria. From Escherichia coli. This protein is used as a marker in many commonly used cloning vectors, such as pACYC184.
   1907..2001    +  terminator     lambda t0 terminator: transcription terminator from phage lambda
   2115..2660    +  rep_origin     p15A ori: Plasmids containing the medium-copy-number p15A origin of replication can be propagated in E. coli cells that contain a second plasmid with the ColE1 origin.
   2748..2803    +  rep_origin     RSF ori (fragment): Plasmids containing the RSF 1030 origin of replication can be propagated in E. coli cells that contain additional plasmids with compatible origins.
   2822..2849    -  terminator     T7Te terminator: phage T7 early transcription terminator
   2865..2936    -  terminator     rrnB T1 terminator: transcription terminator T1 from the E. coli rrnB gene
   2963..118     -  CDS            cas9 (across the origin): CAS9_STRP1 - Also known as csn1 From Streptococcus pyogenes serotype M1.
