[The description below was written by a language model from this plasmid's Addgene catalogue record and pLannotate feature annotations shown in this document.]
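Description:
pSECRETS-A is a roughly 7 kb bacterial expression plasmid built on the pBbA2c-RFP backbone, designed to supply inducible Streptococcus pyogenes Cas9 in E. coli as one component of the SECRETS protocol for screening guide RNA activity and specificity. It is selected with chloramphenicol through a cat gene driven by its own promoter and followed by a lambda t0 terminator. The annotated sequence shows a p15A origin of replication, which is usually regarded as medium copy and is compatible with ColE1-type plasmids, although the catalogue entry lists the plasmid as high copy. A short RSF origin fragment and a short HIV-1 LTR fragment also appear in the annotation; given their small size, they are probably incidental sequence matches rather than functional elements.

The payload is the approximately 4.1 kb cas9 coding sequence, taken from pwtCas9-bacteria and assembled by Gibson cloning, placed under the PLtetO-1 promoter, a phage lambda PL derivative carrying tet operator sites. An SV40 nuclear localization signal is annotated between the promoter and the start of the cas9 coding sequence, suggesting an N-terminal fusion, and transcription is ended by tandem rrnB T1 and T7Te terminators. The Tet repressor is encoded divergently on the opposite strand and, as a recorded modification to the backbone, is expressed constitutively from the AmpR (bla) promoter. TetR keeps PLtetO-1 silent until anhydrotetracycline is added, which releases the repressor and switches on Cas9 production. No guide RNA cassette is annotated on this plasmid, so the guides and targets under test are presumably supplied from separate constructs in the system.
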