Addgene plasmid #196986: pSECRETS-A
Purpose: For SECRETS protocol to screen for gRNA activity and specificity: bacterial expression Cas9 in the presence of anhydrotetracycline (aTc).
Depositing lab: Eric Josephs. Depositing organization: University of North Carolina at Greensboro. Publication: Selection of extended CRISPR RNAs with enhanced targeting and specificity. Herring-Nicholas A, Dimig H, Roesing MR, Josephs EA. Commun Biol. 2024 Jan 12;7(1):86. doi: 10.1038/s42003-024-05776-8. PubMed 38212640.
Backbone
  Vector backbone: pBbA2c-RFP
  Backbone size w/o insert (bp): 2800
  Total vector size (bp): 7000
  Modifications to backbone: TetR placed under pAmp promoter
  Vector type: Bacterial Expression, CRISPR, Synthetic Biology
Growth in bacteria
  Bacterial resistance: Chloramphenicol, 25 μg/mL
  Growth temperature: 30°C
  Growth strain: DH5alpha
  Copy number: High Copy
Gene/Insert
  Gene/Insert name: S. pyogenes Cas9
  Species: Streptococcus pyogenes
  Insert size (bp): 4107
  Promoter: pltetO1
  Cloning method: Gibson Cloning
  Sequencing primers: 5′ GGCGAGTTTACGGGTTGTTA; 3′ AGTCACACTGGCTCACCTTC
Resource information
  A portion of this plasmid was derived from a plasmid made by: Vector: pBbA2c-RFP (Plasmid #35326); insert: pwtCas9-bacteria (Plasmid #44250); additional insert synthesized from IDT.
Terms and licenses: Academic/Nonprofit Terms; Industry Terms: Not Available to Industry
How to cite: pSECRETS-A was a gift from Eric Josephs (Addgene plasmid # 196986 ; http://n2t.net/addgene:196986 ; RRID:Addgene_196986)
